Addgene plasmid #37013: pLV-neo-CD2-FAK
Depositing lab: Bob Weinberg. Depositing organization: Whitehead Institute for Biomedical Research. Publication: Integrin beta1-focal adhesion kinase signaling directs the proliferation of metastatic cancer cells disseminated in the lungs. Shibue T, Weinberg RA. Proc Natl Acad Sci U S A. 2009 Jun 23;106(25):10290-5. Epub 2009 Jun 5. 10.1073/pnas.0904227106 PubMed 19502425.
Backbone
  Vector backbone: pLV-IRES-neo
  Backbone manufacturer: I. Ben-Porath
  Modifications to backbone: pLV-IRES-neo (a gift from I. Ben-Porath) was generated by replacing dsRed2 in pLV-tTRKRAB-Red (Addgene plasmid 12250) with the neomycin-resistance gene and removing the sequence of tTR-KRAB.
  Vector type: Mammalian Expression, Lentiviral
  Selectable markers: Neomycin (select with G418)
Growth in bacteria
  Bacterial resistance: Ampicillin, 100 μg/mL
  Growth temperature: 37°C
  Growth strain: Stbl3
  Copy number: Unknown
Gene/Insert
  Cloning method: Unknown
  Sequencing primers: 5′ EF1a-fwd; 3′ WPRE-R
Resource information
  A portion of this plasmid was derived from a plasmid made by: CD2-FAK was acquired from Dr. Steven Frisch (Frisch SM et al, 1996, JCB 134, 793).
Terms and licenses: Academic/Nonprofit Terms; Industry Terms: Not Available to Industry
How to cite: pLV-neo-CD2-FAK was a gift from Bob Weinberg (Addgene plasmid # 37013 ; http://n2t.net/addgene:37013 ; RRID:Addgene_37013)
