[The description below was written by a language model from this plasmid's Addgene catalogue record and pLannotate feature annotations shown in this document.]
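Description:
pLV-neo-CD2-FAK is an HIV-1-based lentiviral vector for stable expression of a CD2–FAK fusion protein in mammalian cells. It is built on pLV-IRES-neo, a derivative of pLV-tTRKRAB-Red in which dsRed2 was replaced by a neomycin-resistance gene and the tTR-KRAB sequence was removed. The depositor's full sequence is about 15 kb. In bacteria the plasmid is maintained through a ColE1/pUC-type origin and ampicillin resistance (AmpR). The backbone outside the viral region also carries remnants of older vectors, including an SV40 promoter followed by gpt fragments, SV40 small t intron and poly(A) sequences, and fragments of TcR, rop and bom.

The transfer cassette lies between a 5' LTR and a self-inactivating (ΔU3) 3' LTR that contains a loxP site. It includes the Ψ packaging signal with a gag fragment, the RRE for Rev-dependent RNA export, and a cPPT/CTS element. An EF-1α promoter with its intron A drives a bicistronic transcript. The first open reading frame joins a fragment of human CD2 to PTK2 (focal adhesion kinase), which the annotation matches to the human protein. The record gives no species for the insert, which came from an earlier published CD2-FAK construct. An EMCV IRES then allows translation of NeoR/KanR from the same mRNA, so transduced cells can be selected with G418. A WPRE downstream enhances transcript expression.

Fusing FAK to a CD2 fragment is generally used to tether the kinase to the membrane, although the record does not describe the functional consequence. The associated publication concerns integrin β1–FAK signalling in the proliferation of metastatic cancer cells disseminated in the lungs, which suggests use in enforcing FAK signalling in such cells.
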