Features (pLannotate 1.2.2; 39 found; start..end, strand, type, name):
      1..330     +  CDS            nef (fragment): NEF_HV1BR - Experimental evidence at protein level: Swiss-Prot protein existence level 1. Extracellular Nef protein targets CD4(+) T-lymphocytes for apoptosis by interacting with CXCR4 surface receptors (PubMed:14990729). From Human immunodeficiency virus type 1 group M subtype B (isolate BRU/LAI) (HIV-1).
    378..635     +  LTR            5' LTR (truncated): truncated 5' long terminal repeat (LTR) from HIV-1
    682..807     +  misc_feature   HIV-1 Ψ: packaging signal of human immunodeficiency virus type 1
    791..1154    +  CDS            HIV-1 gag (fragment): gag protein from human immunodeficiency virus 1; gag
   1300..1533    +  misc_feature   RRE: The Rev response element (RRE) of HIV-1 allows for Rev-dependent mRNA export from the nucleus to the cytoplasm.
   1910..2010    +  CDS            Rev (fragment): human immunodeficiency virus 1 (HIV-1) Rev protein; rev; enhances nuclear export of unspliced and incompletely spliced viral mRNAs
   2047..2113    +  CDS            small t antigen (fragment): SV40 (simian virus 40) small t antigen
   2139..2350    +  promoter       EF-1α core promoter: core promoter for human elongation factor EF-1α
   2351..2459    +  intron         EF-1α intron A (fragment): intron upstream of the start codon of human EF-1α
   3085..3288    +  intron         EF-1α intron A: truncated intron upstream of the start codon of human EF-1α
   3345..3462    +  misc_feature   cPPT/CTS: central polypurine tract and central termination sequence of HIV-1
   3517..4248    +  CDS            CD2 (fragment): CD2_HUMAN - Also known as SRBC. Experimental evidence at protein level: Swiss-Prot protein existence level 1. CD2 interacts with lymphocyte function-associated antigen CD58 (LFA-3) and CD48/BCM1 to mediate adhesion between T-cells and other cell types. CD2 is implicated in the triggering of T-cells, the cytoplasmic domain is implicated in the signaling function. From Homo sapiens (Human).
   4255..7410    +  CDS            PTK2: FAK1_HUMAN - Also known as FAK, FAK1. Experimental evidence at protein level: Swiss-Prot protein existence level 1. [Isoform 6]: Isoform 6 (FRNK) does not contain a kinase domain and inhibits PTK2/FAK1 phosphorylation and signaling. Its enhanced expression can attenuate the nuclear accumulation of LPXN and limit its ability to enhance serum response factor (SRF)-dependent gene transcription. From Homo sapiens (Human).
   7422..7451    -  CDS            CmR (fragment): chloramphenicol acetyltransferase; cat; confers resistance to chloramphenicol
   7479..8030    +  misc_feature   IRES: internal ribosome entry site (IRES) of the encephalomyocarditis virus (EMCV)
   8045..8082    +  promoter       AmpR promoter (fragment): bla
   8081..8875    +  CDS            NeoR/KanR: aminoglycoside phosphotransferase from Tn5; aph(3')-II (or nptII); confers resistance to neomycin, kanamycin, and G418 (Geneticin®)
   8890..9478    +  misc_feature   WPRE: woodchuck hepatitis virus posttranscriptional regulatory element
   9546..9565    +  misc_feature   cPPT/CTS (fragment): central polypurine tract and central termination sequence of HIV-1
   9567..9601    +  LTR            3' LTR (ΔU3) (fragment): self-inactivating 3' long terminal repeat (LTR) from HIV-1
   9622..9655    +  protein_bind   loxP: Cre-mediated recombination occurs in the 8-bp core sequence (GCATACAT). Cre recombinase
   9675..9855    +  LTR            5' LTR (truncated): truncated 5' long terminal repeat (LTR) from HIV-1
   9880..9898    -  promoter       SP6 promoter: promoter for bacteriophage SP6 RNA polymerase
  10126..10405   +  CDS            TcR (fragment): tetracycline efflux protein; tet; confers resistance to tetracycline
  10406..10454   -  misc_feature   bom (fragment): basis of mobility region from pBR322
  10556..10591   -  CDS            rop (fragment): Rop protein, which maintains plasmids at low copy number; rop
  10686..10790   +  promoter       AmpR promoter: bla
  10791..11651   +  CDS            AmpR: β-lactamase; bla; confers resistance to ampicillin, carbenicillin, and related antibiotics
  11822..12410   +  rep_origin     ori: high-copy-number ColE1/pMB1/pBR322/pUC origin of replication
  12593..12649   +  CDS            lacI (fragment): lac repressor; lacI; The lac repressor binds to the lac operator to inhibit transcription in E. coli. This inhibition can be relieved by adding lactose or isopropyl-β-D-thiogalactopyranoside (IPTG).
  12656..12985   +  promoter       SV40 promoter: SV40 enhancer and early promoter
  13185..13304   +  CDS            gpt (fragment): XGPT_ECOLI - Also known as gpp, gxu. Experimental evidence at protein level: Swiss-Prot protein existence level 1. Purine salvage pathway enzyme that catalyzes the transfer of the ribosyl-5-phosphate group from 5-phospho-alpha-D-ribose 1- diphosphate (PRPP) to the N9 position of the 6-oxopurines guanine and xanthine to form the corresponding ribonucleotides GMP (guanosine 5'- monophosphate) and XMP (xanthosine 5'-monophosphate), with the release of PPi. To a lesser extent, also acts on hypoxanthine (PubMed:9100006, PubMed:3886014). Does not ribophosphorylate adenine (PubMed:3886014). From Esch
  13304..13639   +  CDS            gpt (fragment): XGPT_ECOLI - Also known as gpp, gxu. Experimental evidence at protein level: Swiss-Prot protein existence level 1. Purine salvage pathway enzyme that catalyzes the transfer of the ribosyl-5-phosphate group from 5-phospho-alpha-D-ribose 1- diphosphate (PRPP) to the N9 position of the 6-oxopurines guanine and xanthine to form the corresponding ribonucleotides GMP (guanosine 5'- monophosphate) and XMP (xanthosine 5'-monophosphate), with the release of PPi. To a lesser extent, also acts on hypoxanthine (PubMed:9100006, PubMed:3886014). Does not ribophosphorylate adenine (PubMed:3886014). From Esch
  13734..14039   +  CDS            frsA (fragment): FRSA_ECOLI - Also known as yafA. Experimental evidence at protein level: Swiss-Prot protein existence level 1. Catalyzes the hydrolysis of esters (PubMed:15808744). Displays esterase activity toward pNP-butyrate (PubMed:15808744). May stimulate mixed-acid fermentation by acting as a fermentation/respiration switch that down-regulates respiration and up- regulates fermentation rates (PubMed:15169777). From Escherichia coli (strain K12).
  14043..14117   +  CDS            small t antigen (fragment): SV40 (simian virus 40) small t antigen
  14119..14184   +  intron         small t intron: SV40 (simian virus 40) small t antigen intron
  14314..14334   +  CDS            SV40 NLS: nuclear localization signal of SV40 (simian virus 40) large T antigen
  14653..14736   +  CDS            large T antigen (fragment): large T antigen from SV40 (simian virus 40)
  14759..14893   +  polyA_signal   SV40 poly(A) signal: SV40 polyadenylation signal
>Addgene plasmid #37013 | pLV-neo-CD2-FAK | depositor full sequence | sequence record 52807 | From Depositor
TTGGAAGGGCTAATTCACTCCCAAAGAAGACAAGATATCCTTGATCTGTGGATCTACCACACACAAGGCT
ACTTCCCTGATTAGCAGAACTACACACCAGGGCCAGGGGTCAGATATCCACTGACCTTTGGATGGTGCTA
CAAGCTAGTACCAGTTGAGCCAGATAAGGTAGAAGAGGCCAATAAAGGAGAGAACACCAGCTTGTTACAC
CCTGTGAGCCTGCATGGGATGGATGACCCGGAGAGAGAAGTGTTAGAGTGGAGGTTTGACAGCCGCCTAG
CATTTCATCACGTGGCCCGAGAGCTGCATCCGGAGTACTTCAAGAACTGCTGATATCGAGCTTGCTACAA
GGGACTTTCCGCTGGGGACTTTCCAGGGAGGCGTGGCCTGGGCGGGACTGGGGAGTGGCGAGCCCTCAGA
TCCTGCATATAAGCAGCTGCTTTTTGCCTGTACTGGGTCTCTCTGGTTAGACCAGATCTGAGCCTGGGAG
CTCTCTGGCTAACTAGGGAACCCACTGCTTAAGCCTCAATAAAGCTTGCCTTGAGTGCTTCAAGTAGTGT
GTGCCCGTCTGTTGTGTGACTCTGGTAACTAGAGATCCCTCAGACCCTTTTAGTCAGTGTGGAAAATCTC
TAGCAGTGGCGCCCGAACAGGGACTTGAAAGCGAAAGGGAAACCAGAGGAGCTCTCTCGACGCAGGACTC
GGCTTGCTGAAGCGCGCACGGCAAGAGGCGAGGGGCGGCGACTGGTGAGTACGCCAAAAATTTTGACTAG
CGGAGGCTAGAAGGAGAGAGATGGGTGCGAGAGCGTCAGTATTAAGCGGGGGAGAATTAGATCGCGATGG
GAAAAAATTCGGTTAAGGCCAGGGGGAAAGAAAAAATATAAATTAAAACATATAGTATGGGCAAGCAGGG
AGCTAGAACGATTCGCAGTTAATCCTGGCCTGTTAGAAACATCAGAAGGCTGTAGACAAATACTGGGACA
GCTACAACCATCCCTTCAGACAGGATCAGAAGAACTTAGATCATTATATAATACAGTAGCAACCCTCTAT
TGTGTGCATCAAAGGATAGAGATAAAAGACACCAAGGAAGCTTTAGACAAGATAGAGGAAGAGCAAAACA
AAAGTAAGACCACCGCACAGCAAGCGGCCGCTGATCTTCAGACCTGGAGGAGGAGATATGAGGGACAATT
GGAGAAGTGAATTATATAAATATAAAGTAGTAAAAATTGAACCATTAGGAGTAGCACCCACCAAGGCAAA
GAGAAGAGTGGTGCAGAGAGAAAAAAGAGCAGTGGGAATAGGAGCTTTGTTCCTTGGGTTCTTGGGAGCA
GCAGGAAGCACTATGGGCGCAGCGTCAATGACGCTGACGGTACAGGCCAGACAATTATTGTCTGGTATAG
TGCAGCAGCAGAACAATTTGCTGAGGGCTATTGAGGCGCAACAGCATCTGTTGCAACTCACAGTCTGGGG
CATCAAGCAGCTCCAGGCAAGAATCCTGGCTGTGGAAAGATACCTAAAGGATCAACAGCTCCTGGGGATT
TGGGGTTGCTCTGGAAAACTCATTTGCACCACTGCTGTGCCTTGGAATGCTAGTTGGAGTAATAAATCTC
TGGAACAGATTTGGAATCACACGACCTGGATGGAGTGGGACAGAGAAATTAACAATTACACAAGCTTAAT
ACACTCCTTAATTGAAGAATCGCAAAACCAGCAAGAAAAGAATGAACAAGAATTATTGGAATTAGATAAA
TGGGCAAGTTTGTGGAATTGGTTTAACATAACAAATTGGCTGTGGTATATAAAATTATTCATAATGATAG
TAGGAGGCTTGGTAGGTTTAAGAATAGTTTTTGCTGTACTTTCTATAGTGAATAGAGTTAGGCAGGGATA
TTCACCATTATCGTTTCAGACCCACCTCCCAACCCCGAGGGGACCCGACAGGCCCGAAGGAATAGAAGAA
GAAGGTGGAGAGAGAGACAGAGACAGATCCATTCGATTAGTGAACGGATCTCGACGGTATCGATGTCGAC
GATAAGCTTTGCAAAGATGGATAAAGTTTTAAACAGAGAGGAATCTTTGCAGCTAATGGACCTTCTAGGT
CTTGAAAGGAGTGGGAATTGGCTCCGGTGCCCGTCAGTGGGCAGAGCGCACATCGCCCACAGTCCCCGAG
AAGTTGGGGGGAGGGGTCGGCAATTGAACCGGTGCCTAGAGAAGGTGGCGCGGGGTAAACTGGGAAAGTG
ATGTCGTGTACTGGCTCCGCCTTTTTCCCGAGGGTGGGGGAGAACCGTATATAAGTGCAGTAGTCGCCGT
GAACGTTCTTTTTCGCAACGGGTTTGCCGCCAGAACACAGGTAAGTGCCGTGTGTGGTTCCCGCGGGCCT
GGCCTCTTTACGGGTTATGGCCCTTGCGTGCCTTGAATTACTTCCACTGGCTGCAGTACGTGATTCTTGA
TCCCGAGCTTCGGGTTGGAAGTGGGTGGGAGAGTTCGAGGCCTTGCGCTTAAGGAGCCCCTTCGCCTCGT
GCTTGAGTTGAGGCCTGGCCTGGGCGCTGGGGCCGCCGCGTGCGAATCTGGTGGCACCTTCGCGCCTGTC
TCGCTGCTTTCGATAAGTCTCTAGCCATTTAAAATTTTTGATGACCTGCTGCGACGCTTTTTTTCTGGCA
AGATAGTCTTGTAAATGCGGGCCAAGATCTGCACACTGGTATTTCGGTTTTTGGGGCCGCGGGCGGCGAC
GGGGCCCGTGCGTCCCAGCGCACATGTTCGGCGAGGCGGGGCCTGCGAGCGCGGCCACCGAGAATCGGAC
GGGGGTAGTCTCAAGCTGGCCGGCCTGCTCTGGTGCCTGGCCTCGCGCCGCCGTGTATCGCCCCGCCCTG
GGCGGCAAGGCTGGCCCGGTCGGCACCAGTTGCGTGAGCGGAAAGATGGCCGCTTCCCGGCCCTGCTGCA
GGGAGCTCAAAATGGAGGACGCGGCGCTCGGGAGAGCGGGCGGGTGAGTCACCCACACAAAGGAAAAGGG
CCTTTCCGTCCTCAGCCGTCGCTTCATGTGACTCCACGGAGTACCGGGCGCCGTCCAGGCACCTCGATTA
GTTCTCGAGCTTTTGGAGTACGTCGTCTTTAGGTTGGGGGGAGGGGTTTTATGCGATGGAGTTTCCCCAC
ACTGAGTGGGTGGAGACTGAAGTTAGGCCAGCTTGGCACTTGATGTAATTCTCCTTGGAATTTGCCCTTT
TTGAGTTTGGATCTTGGTTCATTCTCAAGCCTCAGACAGTGGTTCAAAGTTTTTTTCTTCCATTTCAGGT
GTCGTGAGGAATTTCGACATTTAAATTTAATTAATCTCGACGGTATCGGTTAACTTTTAAAAGAAAAGGG
GGGATTGGGGGGTACAGTGCAGGGGAAAGAATAGTAGACATAATAGCAACAGACATACAAACTAAAGAAT
TACAAAAACAAATTACAAAAATTCAAAATTTTATCGATCACGAGACTAGCCTCGAGGTTTAAACTACGGG
ATCCACGCGTGCCACCATGAGCTTTCCCTGTAAATTTGTAGCCAGCTTCCTTCTGATTTTCAATGTTTCT
TCCAAAGGTGCAGTCTCCAAAGAGATTACGAATGCCTTGGAAACCTGGGGTGCCTTGGGTCAGGACATCA
ACTTGGACATTCCTAGTTTTCAAATGAGTGATGATATTGACGATATAAAATGGGAAAAAACTTCAGACAA
GAAAAAGATTGCACAATTCAGAAAAGAGAAAGAGACTTTCAAGGAAAAAGATACATATAAGCTATTTAAA
AATGGAACTCTGAAAATTAAGCATCTGAAGACCGATGATCAGGATATCTACAAGGTATCAATATATGATA
CAAAAGGAAAAAATGTGTTGGAAAAAATATTTGATTTGAAGATTCAAGAGAGGGTCTCAAAACCAAAGAT
CTCCTGGACTTGTATCAACACAACCCTGACCTGTGAGGTAATGAATGGAACTGACCCCGAATTAAACCTG
TATCAAGATGGGAAACATCTAAAACTTTCTCAGAGGGTCATCACACACAAGTGGACCACCAGCCTGAGTG
CAAAATTCAAGTGCACAGCAGGGAACAAAGTCAGCAAGGAATCCAGTGTCGAGCCTGTCAGCTGTCCAGA
GAAAGGTCTGGACATCTATCTCATCATTGGCATATGTGGAGGAGGCAGCCTCTTGATGGTCTTTGTGGCA
CTGCTCGTTTTCTATATCACCAAAAGGAAAAAACAGAGGAGTCGGAGAAAATCGATGGCAGCTGCTTACC
TTGACCCCAACTTGAATCACACACCAAATTCGAGTACTAAGACTCACCTGGGTACTGGTATGGAACGTTC
TCCTGGTGCAATGGAGCGAGTATTAAAGGTCTTTCATTATTTTGAAAGCAATAGTGAGCCAACCACCTGG
GCCAGTATTATCAGGCATGGAGATGCTACTGATGTCAGGGGCATCATTCAGAAGATAGTGGACAGTCACA
AAGTAAAGCATGTGGCCTGCTATGGATTCCGCCTCAGTCACCTGCGGTCAGAGGAGGTTCACTGGCTTCA
CGTGGATATGGGCGTCTCCAGTGTGAGGGAGAAGTATGAGCTTGCTCACCCACCAGAGGAGTGGAAATAT
GAATTGAGAATTCGTTATTTGCCAAAAGGATTTCTAAACCAGTTTACTGAAGATAAGCCAACTTTGAATT
TCTTCTATCAACAGGTGAAGAGCGATTATATGTTAGAGATAGCTGATCAAGTGGACCAGGAAATTGCTTT
GAAGTTGGGTTGTCTAGAAATACGGCGATCATACTGGGAGATGCGGGGCAATGCACTAGAAAAGAAGTCT
AACTATGAAGTATTAGAAAAAGATGTTGGTTTAAAGCGATTTTTTCCTAAGAGTTTACTGGATTCTGTCA
AGGCCAAAACACTAAGAAAACTGATCCAACAAACATTTAGACAATTTGCCAACCTTAATAGAGAAGAAAG
TATTCTGAAATTCTTTGAGATCCTGTCTCCAGTCTACAGATTTGATAAGGAATGCTTCAAGTGTGCTCTT
GGTTCAAGCTGGATTATTTCAGTGGAACTGGCAATCGGCCCAGAAGAAGGAATCAGTTACCTAACGGACA
AGGGCTGCAATCCCACACATCTTGCTGACTTCACTCAAGTGCAAACCATTCAGTATTCAAACAGTGAAGA
CAAGGACAGAAAAGGAATGCTACAACTAAAAATAGCAGGTGCACCCGAGCCTCTGACAGTGACGGCACCA
TCCCTAACCATTGCGGAGAATATGGCTGACCTAATAGATGGGTACTGCCGGCTGGTGAATGGAACCTCGC
AGTCATTTATCATCAGACCTCAGAAAGAAGGTGAACGGGCTTTGCCATCAATACCAAAGTTGGCCAACAG
CGAAAAGCAAGGCATGCGGACACACGCCGTCTCTGTGTCAGAAACAGATGATTATGCTGAGATTATAGAT
GAAGAAGATACTTACACCATGCCCTCAACCAGGGATTATGAGATTCAAAGAGAAAGAATAGAACTTGGAC
GATGTATTGGAGAAGGCCAATTTGGAGATGTACATCAAGGCATTTATATGAGTCCAGAGAATCCAGCTTT
GGCGGTTGCAATTAAAACATGTAAAAACTGTACTTCGGACAGCGTGAGAGAGAAATTTCTTCAAGAAGCC
TTAACAATGCGTCAGTTTGACCATCCTCATATTGTGAAGCTGATTGGAGTCATCACAGAGAATCCTGTCT
GGATAATCATGGAGCTGTGCACACTTGGAGAGCTGAGGTCATTTTTGCAAGTAAGGAAATACAGTTTGGA
TCTAGCATCTTTGATCCTGTATGCCTATCAGCTTAGTACAGCTCTTGCATATCTAGAGAGCAAAAGATTT
GTACACAGGGACATTGCTGCTCGGAATGTTCTGGTGTCCTCAAATGATTGTGTAAAATTAGGAGACTTTG
GATTATCCCGATATATGGAAGATAGTACTTACTACAAAGCTTCCAAAGGAAAATTGCCTATTAAATGGAT
GGCTCCAGAGTCAATCAATTTTCGACGTTTTACCTCAGCTAGTGACGTATGGATGTTTGGTGTGTGTATG
TGGGAGATACTGATGCATGGTGTGAAGCCTTTTCAAGGAGTGAAGAACAATGATGTAATCGGTCGAATTG
AAAATGGGGAAAGATTACCAATGCCTCCAAATTGTCCTCCTACCCTCTACAGCCTTATGACGAAATGCTG
GGCCTATGACCCCAGCAGGCGGCCCAGGTTTACTGAACTTAAAGCTCAGCTCAGCACAATCCTGGAGGAA
GAGAAGGCTCAGCAAGAAGAGCGCATGAGGATGGAGTCCAGAAGACAGGCCACAGTGTCCTGGGACTCCG
GAGGGTCTGATGAAGCACCGCCCAAGCCCAGCAGACCGGGTTATCCCAGTCCGAGGTCCAGCGAAGGATT
TTATCCCAGCCCACAGCACATGGTACAAACCAATCATTACCAGGTTTCTGGCTACCCTGGTTCACATGGA
ATCACAGCCATGGCTGGCAGCATCTATCCAGGTCAGGCATCTCTTTTGGACCAAACAGATTCATGGAATC
ATAGACCTCAGGAGATAGCAATGTGGCAGCCCAATGTGGAGGACTCTACAGTATTGGACCTGCGAGGGAT
TGGGCAAGTGTTGCCAACCCATCTGATGGAAGAGCGTCTAATCCGACAGCAACAGGAAATGGAAGAAGAT
CAGCGCTGGCTGGAAAAAGAGGAAAGATTTCTGAAACCTGATGTGAGACTCTCTCGAGGCAGTATTGACA
GGGAGGATGGAAGTCTTCAGGGTCCGATTGGAAACCAACATATATATCAGCCTGTGGGTAAACCAGATCC
TGCAGCTCCACCAAAGAAACCGCCTCGCCCTGGAGCTCCCGGTCATCTGGGAAGCCTTGCCAGCCTCAGC
AGCCCTGCTGACAGCTACAACGAGGGTGTCAAGCTTCAGCCCCAGGAAATCAGCCCCCCTCCTACTGCCA
ACCTGGACCGGTCGAATGATAAGGTGTACGAGAATGTGACGGGCCTGGTGAAAGCTGTCATCGAGATGTC
CAGTAAAATCCAGCCAGCCCCACCAGAGGAGTATGTCCCTATGGTGAAGGAAGTCGGCTTGGCCCTGAGG
ACATTATTGGCCACTGTGGATGAGACCATTCCCCTCCTACCAGCCAGCACCCACCGAGAGATTGAGATGG
CACAGAAGCTATTGAACTCTGACCTGGGTGAGCTCATCAACAAGATGAAACTGGCCCAGCAGTATGTCAT
GACCAGCCTCCAGCAAGAGTACAAAAAGCAAATGCTGACTGCTGCTCACGCCCTGGCTGTGGATGCCAAA
AACTTACTCGATGTCATTGACCAAGCAAGACTGAAAATGCTTGGGCAGACGAGACCACACTGACGGCCGG
GTGTTGTAATTCATTAAGCATTCTGCCGACACCGGGTAAATTCCGCCCCCCCCCCCTAACGTTACTGGCC
GAAGCCGCTTGGAATAAGGCCGGTGTGCGTTTGTCTATATGTTATTTTCCACCATATTGCCGTCTTTTGG
CAATGTGAGGGCCCGGAAACCTGGCCCTGTCTTCTTGACGAGCATTCCTAGGGGTCTTTCCCCTCTCGCC
AAAGGAATGCAAGGTCTGTTGAATGTCGTGAAGGAAGCAGTTCCTCTGGAAGCTTCTTGAAGACAAACAA
CGTCTGTAGCGACCCTTTGCAGGCAGCGGAACCCCCCACCTGGCGACAGGTGCCTCTGCGGCCAAAAGCC
ACGTGTATAAGATACACCTGCAAAGGCGGCACAACCCCAGTGCCACGTTGTGAGTTGGATAGTTGTGGAA
AGAGTCAAATGGCTCTCCTCAAGCGTATTCAACAAGGGGCTGAAGGATGCCCAGAAGGTACCCCATTGTA
TGGGATCTGATCTGGGGCCTCGGTGCACATGCTTTACATGTGTTTAGTCGAGGTTAAAAAACGTCTAGGC
CCCCCGAACCACGGGGACGTGGTTTTCCTTTGAAAAACACGATGATAATACCATGGCCGAATTCTTCAAA
TATGTATCCGCTCATGAGACAATAACCCTGATGATTGAACAAGATAGATTGCACGCAGGTTCTCCGGCCG
CTTGGGTGGAGAGGCTATTCGGCTATGACTGGGCACAACAGACAATCGGCTGCTCTGATGCCGCCGTGTT
CCGGCTGTCAGCGCAGGGGCGCCCGGTTCTTTTTGTCAAGACCGACCTGTCCGGTGCCCTGAATGAACTG
CAGGACGAGGCAGCGCGGCTATCGTGGCTGGCCACGACGGGCGTTCCTTGCGCAGCTGTGCTCGACGTTG
TCACTGAAGCGGGAAGGGACTGGCTGCTATTGGGCGAAGTGCCGGGGCAGGATCTCCTGTCATCTCACCT
TGCTCCTGCCGAGAAAGTATCCATCATGGCTGATGCAATGCGGCGGCTGCATACGCTTGATCCGGCTACC
TGCCCATTCGACCACCAAGCGAAACATCGCATCGAGCGAGCACGTACTCGGATGGAAGCCGGTCTTGTCG
ATCAGGATGATCTGGACGAAGAGCATCAGGGGCTCGCGCCAGCCGAACTGTTCGCCAGGCTCAAGGCGCG
CATGCCCGACGGCGAGGATCTCGTCGTGACCCATGGCGATGCCTGCTTGCCGAATATCATGGTGGAAAAT
GGCCGCTTTTCTGGATTCATCGACTGTGGCCGGCTGGGTGTGGCGGACCGCTATCAGGACATAGCGTTGG
CTACCCGTGATATTGCTGAAGAGCTTGGCGGCGAATGGGCTGACCGCTTCCTCGTGCTTTACGGTATCGC
CGCTCCCGATTCGCAGCGCATCGCCTTCTATCGCCTTCTTGACGAGTTCTTCTGAACTAGTCATATGATA
ATCAACCTCTGGATTACAAAATTTGTGAAAGATTGACTGGTATTCTTAACTATGTTGCTCCTTTTACGCT
ATGTGGATACGCTGCTTTAATGCCTTTGTATCATGCTATTGCTTCCCGTATGGCTTTCATTTTCTCCTCC
TTGTATAAATCCTGGTTGCTGTCTCTTTATGAGGAGTTGTGGCCCGTTGTCAGGCAACGTGGCGTGGTGT
GCACTGTGTTTGCTGACGCAACCCCCACTGGTTGGGGCATTGCCACCACCTGTCAGCTCCTTTCCGGGAC
TTTCGCTTTCCCCCTCCCTATTGCCACGGCGGAACTCATCGCCGCCTGCCTTGCCCGCTGCTGGACAGGG
GCTCGGCTGTTGGGCACTGACAATTCCGTGGTGTTGTCGGGGAAGCTGACGTCCTTTCCATGGCTGCTCG
CCTGTGTTGCCACCTGGATTCTGCGCGGGACGTCCTTCTGCTACGTCCCTTCGGCCCTCAATCCAGCGGA
CCTTCCTTCCCGCGGCCTGCTGCCGGCTCTGCGGCCTCTTCCGCGTCTTCGCCTTCGCCCTCAGACGAGT
CGGATCTCCCTTTGGGCCGCCTCCCCGCATCGGTACGTATGGCCAGGTACCTTTAAGACCAATGACTTAC
AAGGCAGCTGTAGATCTTAGCCACTTTTTAAAAGAAAAGGGGGGACTGGAAGGGCTAATTCACTCCCAAC
GAAGACAAGATGGGATCAATTCACCATGGGAATAACTTCGTATAGCATACATTATACGAAGTTATGCTGC
TTTTTGCTTGTACTGGGTCTCTCTGGTTAGACCAGATCTGAGCCTGGGAGCTCTCTGGCTAACTAGGGAA
CCCACTGCTTAAGCCTCAATAAAGCTTGCCTTGAGTGCTTCAAGTAGTGTGTGCCCGTCTGTTGTGTGAC
TCTGGTAACTAGAGATCCCTCAGACCCTTTTAGTCAGTGTGGAAAATCTCTAGCAGCATCTAGAATTAAT
TCCGTGTATTCTATAGTGTCACCTAAATCGTATGTGTATGATACATAAGGTTATGTATTAATTGTAGCCG
CGTTCTAACGACAATATGTACAAGCCTAATTGTGTAGCATCTGGCTTACTGAAGCAGACCCTATCATCTC
TCTCGTAAACTGCCGTCAGAGTCGGTTTGGTTGGACGAACCTTCTGAGTTTCTGGTAACGCCGTCCCGCA
CCCGGAAATGGTCAGCGAACCAATCAGCAGGGTCATCGCTAGCCAGATCCTCTACGCCGGACGCATCGTG
GCCGGCATCACCGGCGCCACAGGTGCGGTTGCTGGCGCCTATATCGCCGACATCACCGATGGGGAAGATC
GGGCTCGCCACTTCGGGCTCATGAGCGCTTGTTTCGGCGTGGGTATGGTGGCAGGCCCCGTGGCCGGGGG
ACTGTTGGGCGCCATCTCCTTGCATGCACCATTCCTTGCGGCGGCGGTGCTCAACGGCCTCAACCTACTA
CTGGGCTGCTTCCTAATGCAGGAGTCGCATAAGGGAGAGCGTCGAATGGTGCACTCTCAGTACAATCTGC
TCTGATGCCGCATAGTTAAGCCAGCCCCGACACCCGCCAACACCCGCTGACGCGCCCTGACGGGCTTGTC
TGCTCCCGGCATCCGCTTACAGACAAGCTGTGACCGTCTCCGGGAGCTGCATGTGTCAGAGGTTTTCACC
GTCATCACCGAAACGCGCGAGACGAAAGGGCCTCGTGATACGCCTATTTTTATAGGTTAATGTCATGATA
ATAATGGTTTCTTAGACGTCAGGTGGCACTTTTCGGGGAAATGTGCGCGGAACCCCTATTTGTTTATTTT
TCTAAATACATTCAAATATGTATCCGCTCATGAGACAATAACCCTGATAAATGCTTCAATAATATTGAAA
AAGGAAGAGTATGAGTATTCAACATTTCCGTGTCGCCCTTATTCCCTTTTTTGCGGCATTTTGCCTTCCT
GTTTTTGCTCACCCAGAAACGCTGGTGAAAGTAAAAGATGCTGAAGATCAGTTGGGTGCACGAGTGGGTT
ACATCGAACTGGATCTCAACAGCGGTAAGATCCTTGAGAGTTTTCGCCCCGAAGAACGTTTTCCAATGAT
GAGCACTTTTAAAGTTCTGCTATGTGGCGCGGTATTATCCCGTATTGACGCCGGGCAAGAGCAACTCGGT
CGCCGCATACACTATTCTCAGAATGACTTGGTTGAGTACTCACCAGTCACAGAAAAGCATCTTACGGATG
GCATGACAGTAAGAGAATTATGCAGTGCTGCCATAACCATGAGTGATAACACTGCGGCCAACTTACTTCT
GACAACGATCGGAGGACCGAAGGAGCTAACCGCTTTTTTGCACAACATGGGGGATCATGTAACTCGCCTT
GATCGTTGGGAACCGGAGCTGAATGAAGCCATACCAAACGACGAGCGTGACACCACGATGCCTGTAGCAA
TGGCAACAACGTTGCGCAAACTATTAACTGGCGAACTACTTACTCTAGCTTCCCGGCAACAATTAATAGA
CTGGATGGAGGCGGATAAAGTTGCAGGACCACTTCTGCGCTCGGCCCTTCCGGCTGGCTGGTTTATTGCT
GATAAATCTGGAGCCGGTGAGCGTGGGTCTCGCGGTATCATTGCAGCACTGGGGCCAGATGGTAAGCCCT
CCCGTATCGTAGTTATCTACACGACGGGGAGTCAGGCAACTATGGATGAACGAAATAGACAGATCGCTGA
GATAGGTGCCTCACTGATTAAGCATTGGTAACTGTCAGACCAAGTTTACTCATATATACTTTAGATTGAT
TTAAAACTTCATTTTTAATTTAAAAGGATCTAGGTGAAGATCCTTTTTGATAATCTCATGACCAAAATCC
CTTAACGTGAGTTTTCGTTCCACTGAGCGTCAGACCCCGTAGAAAAGATCAAAGGATCTTCTTGAGATCC
TTTTTTTCTGCGCGTAATCTGCTGCTTGCAAACAAAAAAACCACCGCTACCAGCGGTGGTTTGTTTGCCG
GATCAAGAGCTACCAACTCTTTTTCCGAAGGTAACTGGCTTCAGCAGAGCGCAGATACCAAATACTGTCC
TTCTAGTGTAGCCGTAGTTAGGCCACCACTTCAAGAACTCTGTAGCACCGCCTACATACCTCGCTCTGCT
AATCCTGTTACCAGTGGCTGCTGCCAGTGGCGATAAGTCGTGTCTTACCGGGTTGGACTCAAGACGATAG
TTACCGGATAAGGCGCAGCGGTCGGGCTGAACGGGGGGTTCGTGCACACAGCCCAGCTTGGAGCGAACGA
CCTACACCGAACTGAGATACCTACAGCGTGAGCATTGAGAAAGCGCCACGCTTCCCGAAGGGAGAAAGGC
GGACAGGTATCCGGTAAGCGGCAGGGTCGGAACAGGAGAGCGCACGAGGGAGCTTCCAGGGGGAAACGCC
TGGTATCTTTATAGTCCTGTCGGGTTTCGCCACCTCTGACTTGAGCGTCGATTTTTGTGATGCTCGTCAG
GGGGGCGGAGCCTATGGAAAAACGCCAGCAACGCGGCCTTTTTACGGTTCCTGGCCTTTTGCTGGCCTTT
TGCTCACATGTTCTTTCCTGCGTTATCCCCTGATTCTGTGGATAACCGTATTACCGCCTTTGAGTGAGCT
GATACCGCTCGCCGCAGCCGAACGACCGAGCGCAGCGAGTCAGTGAGCGAGGAAGCGGAAGAGCGCCCAA
TACGCAAACCGCCTCTCCCCGCGCGTTGGCCGATTCATTAATGCAGCTGTGGAATGTGTGTCAGTTAGGG
TGTGGAAAGTCCCCAGGCTCCCCAGCAGGCAGAAGTATGCAAAGCATGCATCTCAATTAGTCAGCAACCA
GGTGTGGAAAGTCCCCAGGCTCCCCAGCAGGCAGAAGTATGCAAAGCATGCATCTCAATTAGTCAGCAAC
CATAGTCCCGCCCCTAACTCCGCCCATCCCGCCCCTAACTCCGCCCAGTTCCGCCCATTCTCCGCCCCAT
GGCTGACTAATTTTTTTTATTTATGCAGAGGCCGAGGCCGCCTCGGCCTCTGAGCTATTCCAGAAGTAGT
GAGGAGGCTTTTTTGGAGGCCTAGGCTTTTGCAAAAAGCTTGGACACAAGACAGGCTTGCGAGATATGTT
TGAGAATACCACTTTATCCCGCGTCAGGGAGAGGCAGTGCGTAAAAAGACGCGGACTCATGTGAAATACT
GGTTTTTAGTGCGCCAGATCTCTATAATCTCGCGCAACCTATTTTCCCCTCGAACACTTTTTAAGCCGTA
GATAAACAGGCTGGGACACTTCACATGAGCGAAAAATACATCGTCACCTGGGACATGTTGCAGATCCATG
CACGTAAACTCGCAAGCCGACTGATGCCTTCTGAACAATGGAAAGGCATTATTGCCGTAAGCCGTGGCGG
TCTGTACCGGGTGCGTTACTGGCGCGTGAACTGGGTATTCGTCATGTCGATACCGTTTGTATTTCCAGCT
ACGATCACGACAACCAGCGCGAGCTTAAAGTGCTGAAACGCGCAGAAGGCGATGGCGAAGGCTTCATCGT
TATTGATGACCTGGTGGATACCGGTGGTACTGCGGTTGCGATTCGTGAAATGTATCCAAAAGCGCACTTT
GTCACCATCTTCGCAAAACCGGCTGGTCGTCCGCTGGTTGATGACTATGTTGTTGATATCCCGCAAGATA
CCTGGATTGAACAGCCGTGGGATATGGGCGTCGTATTCGTCCCGCCAATCTCCGGTCGCTAATCTTTTCA
ACGCCTGGCACTGCCGGGCGTTGTTCTTTTTAACTTCAGGCGGGTTACAATAGTTTCCAGTAAGTATTCT
GGAGGCTGCATCCATGACACAGGCAAACCTGAGCGAAACCCTGTTCAAACCCCGCTTTAAACATCCTGAA
ACCTCGACGCTAGTCCGCCGCTTTAATCACGGCGCACAACCGCCTGTGCAGTCGGCCCTTGATGGTAAAA
CCATCCCTCACTGGTATCGCATGATTAACCGTCTGATGTGGATCTGGCGCGGCATTGACCCACGCGAAAT
CCTCGACGTCCAGGCACGTATTGTGATGAGCGATGCCGAACGTACCGACGATGATTTATACGATACGGTG
ATTGGCTACCGTGGCGGCAACTGGATTTATGAGTGGGCCCCGGATCTTTGTGAAGGAACCTTACTTCTGT
GGTGTGACATAATTGGACAAACTACCTACAGAGATTTAAAGCTCTAAGGTAAATATAAAATTTTTAAGTG
TATAATGTGTTAAACTACTGATTCTAATTGTTTGTGTATTTTAGATTCCAACCTATGGAACTGATGAATG
GGAGCAGTGGTGGAATGCCTTTAATGAGGAAAACCTGTTTTGCTCAGAAGAAATGCCATCTAGTGATGAT
GAGGCTACTGCTGACTCTCAACATTCTACTCCTCCAAAAAAGAAGAGAAAGGTAGAAGACCCCAAGGACT
TTCCTTCAGAATTGCTAAGTTTTTTGAGTCATGCTGTGTTTAGTAATAGAACTCTTGCTTGCTTTGCTAT
TTACACCACAAAGGAAAAAGCTGCACTGCTATACAAGAAAATTATGGAAAAATATTCTGTAACCTTTATA
AGTAGGCATAACAGTTATAATCATAACATACTGTTTTTTCTTACTCCACACAGGCATAGAGTGTCTGCTA
TTAATAACTATGCTCAAAAATTGTGTACCTTTAGCTTTTTAATTTGTAAAGGGGTTAATAAGGAATATTT
GATGTATAGTGCCTTGACTAGAGATCATAATCAGCCATACCACATTTGTAGAGGTTTTACTTGCTTTAAA
AAACCTCCCACACCTCCCCCTGAACCTGAAACATAAAATGAATGCAATTGTTGTTGTTAACTTGTTTATT
GCAGCTTATAATGGTTACAAATAAAGCAATAGCATCACAAATTTCACAAATAAAGCATTTTTTTCACTGC
ATTCTAGTTGTGGTTTGTCCAAACTCATCAATGTATCTTATCATGTCTGGATCAACTGGATAACTCAAGC
TAACCAAAATCATCCCAAACTTCCCACCCCATACCCTATTACCACTGCCAATTACCTAGTGGTTTCATTT
ACTCTAAACCTGTGATTCCTCTGAATTATTTTCATTTTAAAGAAATTGTATTTGTTAAATATGTACTACA
AACTTAGTAG
