>Addgene plasmid #37013 | pLV-neo-CD2-FAK | addgene partial sequence | sequence record 47270 | WPRE-R 5'-CATAGCGTAAAAGGAGCAACA-3'
GTACGTATCTTTNAATTTTGTATCCAGAGGTTGATTATCATATGACTAGTTCAGAAGAACTCGTCANGAN
GGCGATAGAAGGCGATGCGCTGCGAATCGGGAGCGGCGATACCGTAAAGCACGAGGAAGCGGTCAGCCCA
TTCGCCGCCAAGCTCTTCAGCAATATCACGGGTAGCCAACGCTATGTCCTGATAGCGGTCCGCCACACCC
AGCCGGCCACAGTCGATGAATCCAGAAAAGCGGCCATTTTCCACCATGATATTCGGCAAGCAGGCATCGC
CATGGGTCACGACGAGATCCTCGCCGTCGGGCATGCGCGCCTTGAGCCTGGCGAACAGTTCGGCTGGCGC
GAGCCCCTGATGCTCTTCGTCCAGATCATCCTGATCGACAAGACCGGCTTCCATCCGAGTACGTGCTCGC
TCGATGCGATGTTTCGCTTGGTGGTCGAATGGGCAGGTAGCCGGATCAAGCGTATGCAGCCGCCGCATTG
CATCAGCCATGATGGATACTTTCTCGGCAGGAGCAAGGTGAGATGACAGGAGATCCTGCCCCGGCACTTC
GCCCAATAGCAGCCAGTCCCTTCCCGCTTCAGTGACAACGTCGAGCACAGCTGCGCAAGGAACGCCCGTC
GTGGCCAGCCACGATAGCCGCGCTGCCTCGTCCTGCAGTTCATTCAGGGCACCGGACAGGTCGGTCTTGA
CAAAAAGAACCGGGCGCCCCTGCGCTGACAGCCGGAACACGGCGGCATCAGAGCAGCCGATTGTCTGTTG
TGCCCAGTCATAGCCGAATAGCCTCTCCACCCAAGCGGCCGGAGAACCTGCGTGCAATCTATCTTGTTCA
ATCATCAGGGTTTATTGTCTCATGAGCGGANGACATATTTGAAGAATTCGGCCATGGTATTATCATCGTG
TTTTTTCA
