>Addgene plasmid #37013 | pLV-neo-CD2-FAK | addgene partial sequence | sequence record 47473 | EF1a-fwd
CATTTAAATTTAATTAATCTCGACGGTATCGGTTAACTTTTAANAGAAAAGGGGGGATTGGGGGGTACAG
TGCAGGGGAAAGAATAGTAGACATAATAGCAACAGACATACAAACTAAAGAATTACAAAAACAAATTACA
AAAATTCAAAATTTTATCGATCACGAGACTAGCCTCGAGGTTTAAACTACGGGATCCACGCGTGCCACCA
TGAGCTTTCCCTGTAAATTTGTAGCCAGCTTCCTTCTGATTTTCAATGTTTCTTCCAAAGGTGCAGTCTC
CAAAGAGATTACGAATGCCTTGGAAACCTGGGGTGCCTTGGGTCAGGACATCAACTTGGACATTCCTAGT
TTTCAAATGAGTGATGATATTGACGATATAAAATGGGAAAAAACTTCAGACAAGAAAAAGATTGCACAAT
TCAGAAAAGAGAAAGAGACTTTCAAGGAAAAAGATACATATAAGCTATTTAAAAATGGAACTCTGAAAAT
TAAGCATCTGAAGACCGATGATCAGGATATCTACAAGGTATCAATATATGATACAAAAGGAAAAAATGTG
TTGGAAAAAATATTTGATTTGAAGATTCAAGAGAGGGTCTCAAAACCAAAGATCTCCTGGACTTGTATCA
ACACAACCCTGACCTGTGAGGTAATGAATGGAACTGACCCCGAATTAAACCTGTATCAAGATGGGAAACA
TCTAAAACTTTCTCAGAGGGTCATCACACACAAGTGGACCACCAGCCTGAGTGCAAAATTCAAGTGCACA
GCAGGGAACAAAGTCAGCAAGGAATCCAGTGTCGAGCCTGTCAGCTGTCCAGAGAAAGGTCTGGACATCT
ATCTCATCATTGGCATATGTGGAGGAGGCAGCCT
