>Addgene plasmid #37013 | pLV-neo-CD2-FAK | addgene partial sequence | sequence record 54602 | hFAK-F 5'-CAGCTACAACGAGGGTGTCA-3'
ACCTGGACCGGTCGAATGATAAGGTGTACGAGAATGTGACGGGCCTGGTGAAAGCTGTCATCGAGATGTC
CAGTAAAATCCAGCCAGCCCCACCAGAGGAGTATGTCCCTATGGTGAAGGAAGTCGGCTTGGCCCTGAGG
ACATTATTGGCCACTGTGGATGAGACCATTCCCCTCCTACCAGCCAGCACCCACCGAGAGATTGAGATGG
CACAGAAGCTATTGAACTCTGACCTGGGTGAGCTCATCAACAAGATGAAACTGGCCCAGCAGTATGTCAT
GACCAGCCTCCAGCAAGAGTACAAAAAGCAAATGCTGACTGCTGCTCACGCCCTGGCTGTGGATGCCAAA
AACTTACTCGATGTCATTGACCAAGCAAGACTGAAAATGCTTGGGCAGACGAGACCACACTGACGGCCGG
GTGTTGTAATTCATTAAGCATTCTGCCGACACCGGGTAAATTCCGCCCCCCCCCCCTAACGTT
